>Addgene plasmid #142063 | TFORF2395 | addgene full sequence | sequence record 395685 | Addgene NGS Result
TTAATGTAGTCTTATGCAATACTCTTGTAGTCTTGCAACATGGTAACGATGAGTTAGCAACATGCCTTAC
AAGGAGAGAAAAAGCACCGTGCATGCCGATTGGTGGAAGTAAGGTGGTACGATCGTGCCTTATTAGGAAG
GCAACAGACGGGTCTGACATGGATTGGACGAACCACTGAATTGCCGCATTGCAGAGATATTGTATTTAAG
TGCCTAGCTCGATACATAAACGGGTCTCTCTGGTTAGACCAGATCTGAGCCTGGGAGCTCTCTGGCTAAC
TAGGGAACCCACTGCTTAAGCCTCAATAAAGCTTGCCTTGAGTGCTTCAAGTAGTGTGTGCCCGTCTGTT
GTGTGACTCTGGTAACTAGAGATCCCTCAGACCCTTTTAGTCAGTGTGGAAAATCTCTAGCAGTGGCGCC
CGAACAGGGACTTGAAAGCGAAAGGGAAACCAGAGGAGCTCTCTCGACGCAGGACTCGGCTTGCTGAAGC
GCGCACGGCAAGAGGCGAGGGGCGGCGACTGGTGAGTACGCCAAAAATTTTGACTAGCGGAGGCTAGAAG
GAGAGAGATGGGTGCGAGAGCGTCAGTATTAAGCGGGGGAGAATTAGATCGCGATGGGAAAAAATTCGGT
TAAGGCCAGGGGGAAAGAAAAAATATAAATTAAAACATATAGTATGGGCAAGCAGGGAGCTAGAACGATT
CGCAGTTAATCCTGGCCTGTTAGAAACATCAGAAGGCTGTAGACAAATACTGGGACAGCTACAACCATCC
CTTCAGACAGGATCAGAAGAACTTAGATCATTATATAATACAGTAGCAACCCTCTATTGTGTGCATCAAA
GGATAGAGATAAAAGACACCAAGGAAGCTTTAGACAAGATAGAGGAAGAGCAAAACAAAAGTAAGACCAC
CGCACAGCAAGCGGCCGCTGATCTTCAGACCTGGAGGAGGAGATATGAGGGACAATTGGAGAAGTGAATT
ATATAAATATAAAGTAGTAAAAATTGAACCATTAGGAGTAGCACCCACCAAGGCAAAGAGAAGAGTGGTG
CAGAGAGAAAAAAGAGCAGTGGGAATAGGAGCTTTGTTCCTTGGGTTCTTGGGAGCAGCAGGAAGCACTA
TGGGCGCAGCGTCAATGACGCTGACGGTACAGGCCAGACAATTATTGTCTGGTATAGTGCAGCAGCAGAA
CAATTTGCTGAGGGCTATTGAGGCGCAACAGCATCTGTTGCAACTCACAGTCTGGGGCATCAAGCAGCTC
CAGGCAAGAATCCTGGCTGTGGAAAGATACCTAAAGGATCAACAGCTCCTGGGGATTTGGGGTTGCTCTG
GAAAACTCATTTGCACCACTGCTGTGCCTTGGAATGCTAGTTGGAGTAATAAATCTCTGGAACAGATTTG
GAATCACACGACCTGGATGGAGTGGGACAGAGAAATTAACAATTACACAAGCTTAATACACTCCTTAATT
GAAGAATCGCAAAACCAGCAAGAAAAGAATGAACAAGAATTATTGGAATTAGATAAATGGGCAAGTTTGT
GGAATTGGTTTAACATAACAAATTGGCTGTGGTATATAAAATTATTCATAATGATAGTAGGAGGCTTGGT
AGGTTTAAGAATAGTTTTTGCTGTACTTTCTATAGTGAATAGAGTTAGGCAGGGATATTCACCATTATCG
TTTCAGACCCACCTCCCAACCCCGAGGGGACCCATGCATTGCATCTCAATTAGTCAGCAACCAGGTGTGG
AAAGTCCCCAGGCTCCCCAGCAGGCAGAAGTATGCAAAGCATGCGTCTCAATTAGTCAGCAACCATAGTC
CCGCCCCTAACTCCGCCCATCCCGCCCCTAACTCCGCCCAGTTCCGCCCATTCTCCGCCCCATGGCTGAC
TAATTTTTTTTATTTATGCAGAGGCCGAGGCCGCCTCGGCCTCTGAGCTATTCCAGAAGTAGTGAGGAGG
CTTTTTTGGAGGCCTAGGCTTTTGCAAAAAGCTTTCTAGAGGTACCACCGGAGCTTACCATGACCGAGTA
CAAGCCCACGGTGCGCCTCGCCACCCGCGACGACGTCCCCAGGGCCGTACGCACCCTCGCCGCCGCGTTC
GCCGACTACCCCGCCACGCGCCACACCGTCGATCCGGACCGCCACATCGAGCGGGTCACCGAGCTGCAAG
AACTCTTCCTCACGCGCGTCGGGCTCGACATCGGCAAGGTGTGGGTCGCGGACGACGGCGCCGCCGTGGC
GGTCTGGACCACGCCGGAGAGCGTCGAAGCGGGGGCGGTGTTCGCCGAGATCGGCCCGCGCATGGCCGAG
TTGAGCGGTTCCCGGCTGGCCGCGCAGCAACAGATGGAAGGCCTCCTGGCGCCGCACCGGCCCAAGGAGC
CCGCGTGGTTCCTGGCCACCGTCGGCGTCTCGCCCGACCACCAGGGCAAGGGTCTGGGCAGCGCCGTCGT
GCTCCCCGGAGTGGAGGCGGCCGAGCGCGCCGGGGTGCCCGCCTTCCTGGAGACCTCCGCGCCCCGCAAC
CTCCCCTTCTACGAGCGGCTCGGCTTCACCGTCACCGCCGACGTCGAGGTGCCCGAAGGACCGCGCACCT
GGTGCATGACCCGCAAGCCCGGTGCCAGTTAACGAATTCTAGATCTTGAGACAAATGGCAGTATTCATCC
ACAATTTTAAAAGAAAAGGGGGGATTGGGGGGTACAGTGCAGGGGAAAGAATAGTAGACATAATAGCAAC
AGACATACAAACTAAAGAATTACAAAAACAAATTACAAAAATTCAAAATTTTCGGGTTTATTACAGGGAC
AGCAGAGATCCACTTTGGCGCCGGCTCGAGGCCTGCAGGTGCAAAGATGGATAAAGTTTTAAACAGAGAG
GAATCTTTGCAGCTAATGGACCTTCTAGGTCTTGAAAGGAGTGGGAATTGGCTCCGGTGCCCGTCAGTGG
GCAGAGCGCACATCGCCCACAGTCCCCGAGAAGTTGGGGGGAGGGGTCGGCAATTGAACCGGTGCCTAGA
GAAGGTGGCGCGGGGTAAACTGGGAAAGTGATGTCGTGTACTGGCTCCGCCTTTTTCCCGAGGGTGGGGG
AGAACCGTATATAAGTGCAGTAGTCGCCGTGAACGTTCTTTTTCGCAACGGGTTTGCCGCCAGAACACAG
GTAAGTGCCGTGTGTGGTTCCCGCGGGCCTGGCCTCTTTACGGGTTATGGCCCTTGCGTGCCTTGAATTA
CTTCCACCTGGCTGCAGTACGTGATTCTTGATCCCGAGCTTCGGGTTGGAAGTGGGTGGGAGAGTTCGAG
GCCTTGCGCTTAAGGAGCCCCTTCGCCTCGTGCTTGAGTTGAGGCCTGGCCTGGGCGCTGGGGCCGCCGC
GTGCGAATCTGGTGGCACCTTCGCGCCTGTCTCGCTGCTTTCGATAAGTCTCTAGCCATTTAAAATTTTT
GATGACCTGCTGCGACGCTTTTTTTCTGGCAAGATAGTCTTGTAAATGCGGGCCAAGATCTGCACACTGG
TATTTCGGTTTTTGGGGCCGCGGGCGGCGACGGGGCCCGTGCGTCCCAGCGCACATGTTCGGCGAGGCGG
GGCCTGCGAGCGCGGCCACCGAGAATCGGACGGGGGTAGTCTCAAGCTGGCCGGCCTGCTCTGGTGCCTG
GCCTCGCGCCGCCGTGTATCGCCCCGCCCTGGGCGGCAAGGCTGGCCCGGTCGGCACCAGTTGCGTGAGC
GGAAAGATGGCCGCTTCCCGGCCCTGCTGCAGGGAGCTCAAAATGGAGGACGCGGCGCTCGGGAGAGCGG
GCGGGTGAGTCACCCACACAAAGGAAAAGGGCCTTTCCGTCCTCAGCCGTCGCTTCATGTGACTCCACGG
AGTACCGGGCGCCGTCCAGGCACCTCGATTAGTTCTCGAGCTTTTGGAGTACGTCGTCTTTAGGTTGGGG
GGAGGGGTTTTATGCGATGGAGTTTCCCCACACTGAGTGGGTGGAGACTGAAGTTAGGCCAGCTTGGCAC
TTGATGTAATTCTCCTTGGAATTTGCCCTTTTTGAGTTTGGATCTTGGTTCATTCTCAAGCCTCAGACAG
TGGTTCAAAGTTTTTTTCTTCCATTTCAGGTGTCGTGAGGCTAGCACCGCCACCATGTCTGCAAAATTGG
GAAAGTCATCATCACTCCTAACACAAACTTCAGAGGAGTGTAATGGGATTCTGACAGAGAAGATGGAAGA
GGAAGAGCAGACCTGTGATCCAGACTCTAGCCTCCACTGGAGCAGCAGCTACAGCCCAGAGACCTTCCGC
CAGCAATTCAGGCAGTTTGGCTACCAGGATTCACCTGGGCCCCATGAGGCTCTGAGCCGGCTCTGGGAAC
TTTGTCATCTCTGGCTGAGGCCGGAAGTGCACACCAAGGAGCAGATCCTGGAGCTGCTGGTGCTGGAGCA
GTTCCTGGCCATCCTCCCAAAAGAGCTTCAGGCCTGGGTGCAGAAGCATCATCCAGAGAATGGAGAGGAA
ACTGTGACTATGCTGGAGGATGTGGAGAGAGAGCTTGATGGACCAAAGCAGATCTTTTTTGGACGAAGGA
AGGACATGATTGCAGAGAAGCTAGCACCTTCAGAAATCACTGAGGAATTGCCAAGTAGCCAGCTCATGCC
CGTGAAGAAGCAGCTCCAGGGAGCATCATGGGAGCTTCAGTCCTTAAGACCACATGATGAAGACATCAAA
ACTACAAATGTGAAATCTGCTTCAAGGCAAAAGACTTCTTTAGGCATAGAACTGCATTGCAATGTTTCCA
ATATCCTTCATATGAATGGCTCCCAGAGTTCCACATATAGAGGAACCTATGAACAAGATGGTAGGTTTGA
AAAGAGACAAGGAAACCCTTCTTGGAAAAAACAACAGAAATGTGATGAATGTGGCAAAATCTTTAGTCAG
AGCTCAGCCCTTATTTTACATCAGAGAATCCACAGTGGAAAGAAACCTTATGCATGTGACGAGTGTGCAA
AGGCATTCAGCCGAAGCGCAATTCTGATTCAGCATCGACGAACCCATACTGGTGAGAAGCCCTACAAGTG
TCATGACTGTGGCAAAGCCTTTAGTCAGAGCTCAAATCTTTTTAGACATAGGAAAAGACACATTAGAAAA
AAAGTCCCATAGTAATGAACTAGTCCGTAACTTGAAAGTATTTCGATTTCTTGGCTTTATATATCTTGTG
GAAAGGACGAGAAACCACAATGTGCGGGAGTCCCACGCGTTAAGTCGACAATCAACCTCTGGATTACAAA
ATTTGTGAAAGATTGACTGGTATTCTTAACTATGTTGCTCCTTTTACGCTATGTGGATACGCTGCTTTAA
TGCCTTTGTATCATGCTATTGCTTCCCGTATGGCTTTCATTTTCTCCTCCTTGTATAAATCCTGGTTGCT
GTCTCTTTATGAGGAGTTGTGGCCCGTTGTCAGGCAACGTGGCGTGGTGTGCACTGTGTTTGCTGACGCA
ACCCCCACTGGTTGGGGCATTGCCACCACCTGTCAGCTCCTTTCCGGGACTTTCGCTTTCCCCCTCCCTA
TTGCCACGGCGGAACTCATCGCCGCCTGCCTTGCCCGCTGCTGGACAGGGGCTCGGCTGTTGGGCACTGA
CAATTCCGTGGTGTTGTCGGGGAAATCATCGTCCTTTCCTTGGCTGCTCGCCTGTGTTGCCACCTGGATT
CTGCGCGGGACGTCCTTCTGCTACGTCCCTTCGGCCCTCAATCCAGCGGACCTTCCTTCCCGCGGCCTGC
TGCCGGCTCTGCGGCCTCTTCCGCGTCTTCGCCTTCGCCCTCAGACGAGTCGGATCTCCCTTTGGGCCGC
CTCCCCGCGTCGACTTTAAGACCAATGACTTACAAGGCAGCTGTAGATCTTAGCCACTTTTTAAAAGAAA
AGGGGGGACTGGAAGGGCTAATTCACTCCCAACGAAGACAAGATCTGCTTTTTGCTTGTACTGGGTCTCT
CTGGTTAGACCAGATCTGAGCCTGGGAGCTCTCTGGCTAACTAGGGAACCCACTGCTTAAGCCTCAATAA
AGCTTGCCTTGAGTGCTTCAAGTAGTGTGTGCCCGTCTGTTGTGTGACTCTGGTAACTAGAGATCCCTCA
GACCCTTTTAGTCAGTGTGGAAAATCTCTAGCAGTACGTATAGTAGTTCATGTCATCTTATTATTCAGTA
TTTATAACTTGCAAAGAAATGAATATCAGAGAGTGAGAGGAACTTGTTTATTGCAGCTTATAATGGTTAC
AAATAAAGCAATAGCATCACAAATTTCACAAATAAAGCATTTTTTTCACTGCATTCTAGTTGTGGTTTGT
CCAAACTCATCAATGTATCTTATCATGTCTGGCTCTAGCTATCCCGCCCCTAACTCCGCCCATCCCGCCC
CTAACTCCGCCCAGTTCCGCCCATTCTCCGCCCCATGGCTGACTAATTTTTTTTATTTATGCAGAGGCCG
AGGCCGCCTCGGCCTCTGAGCTATTCCAGAAGTAGTGAGGAGGCTTTTTTGGAGGCCTAGGGACGTACCC
AATTCGCCCTATAGTGAGTCGTATTACGCGCGCTCACTGGCCGTCGTTTTACAACGTCGTGACTGGGAAA
ACCCTGGCGTTACCCAACTTAATCGCCTTGCAGCACATCCCCCTTTCGCCAGCTGGCGTAATAGCGAAGA
GGCCCGCACCGATCGCCCTTCCCAACAGTTGCGCAGCCTGAATGGCGAATGGG
[124 nt withheld, positions 6704-6827]
C
[91 nt withheld, positions 6829-6919]
A
[49 nt withheld, positions 6921-6969]
CCTTTGACGTTGGAGTCCACGTTCTTT
[37 nt withheld, positions 6997-7033]
ACCCTATCTCGGTCTATTCTTTTGATTTATAAGGGATTTTGCCGATTTCGGCCTATTGGTTAAAAAATGA
GCTGATTTAACAAAAATTTAACGCGAATTTTAACAAAATATTAACGCTTACAATTTAGGTGGCACTTTTC
GGGGAAATGTGCGCGGAACCCCTATTTGTTTATTTTTCTAAATACATTCAAATATGTATCCGCTCATGAG
ACAATAACCCTGATAAATGCTTCAATAATATTGAAAAAGGAAGAGTATGAGTATTCAACATTTCCGTGTC
GCCCTTATTCCCTTTTTTGCGGCATTTTGCCTTCCTGTTTTTGCTCACCCAGAAACGCTGGTGAAAGTAA
AAGATGCTGAAGATCAGTTGGGTGCACGAGTGGGTTACATCGAACTGGATCTCAACAGCGGTAAGATCCT
TGAGAGTTTTCGCCCCGAAGAACGTTTTCCAATGATGAGCACTTTTAAAGTTCTGCTATGTGGCGCGGTA
TTATCCCGTATTGACGCCGGGCAAGAGCAACTCGGTCGCCGCATACACTATTCTCAGAATGACTTGGTTG
AGTACTCACCAGTCACAGAAAAGCATCTTACGGATGGCATGACAGTAAGAGAATTATGCAGTGCTGCCAT
AACCATGAGTGATAACACTGCGGCCAACTTACTTCTGACAACGATCGGAGGACCGAAGGAGCTAACCGCT
TTTTTGCACAACATGGGGGATCATGTAACTCGCCTTGATCGTTGGGAACCGGAGCTGAATGAAGCCATAC
CAAACGACGAGCGTGACACCACGATGCCTGTAGCAATGGCAACAACGTTGCGCAAACTATTAACTGGCGA
ACTACTTACTCTAGCTTCCCGGCAACAATTAATAGACTGGATGGAGGCGGATAAAGTTGCAGGACCACTT
CTGCGCTCGGCCCTTCCGGCTGGCTGGTTTATTGCTGATAAATCTGGAGCCGGTGAGCGTGGGTCTCGCG
GTATCATTGCAGCACTGGGGCCAGATGGTAAGCCCTCCCGTATCGTAGTTATCTACACGACGGGGAGTCA
GGCAACTATGGATGAACGAAATAGACAGATCGCTGAGATAGGTGCCTCACTGATTAAGCATTGGTAACTG
TCAGACCAAGTTTACTCATATATACTTTAGATTGATTTAAAACTTCATTTTTAATTTAAAAGGATCTAGG
TGAAGATCCTTTTTGATAATCTCATGACCAAAATCCCTTAACGTGAGTTTTCGTTCCACTGAGCGTCAGA
CCCCGTAGAAAAGATCAAAGGATCTTCTTGAGATCCTTTTTTTCTGCGCGTAATCTGCTGCTTGCAAACA
AAAAAACCACCGCTACCAGCGGTGGTTTGTTTGCCGGATCAAGAGCTACCAACTCTTTTTCCGAAGGTAA
CTGGCTTCAGCAGAGCGCAGATACCAAATACTGTTCTTCTAGTGTAGCCGTAGTTAGGCCACCACTTCAA
GAACTCTGTAGCACCGCCTACATACCTCGCTCTGCTAATCCTGTTACCAGTGGCTGCTGCCAGTGGCGAT
AAGTCGTGTCTTACCGGGTTGGACTCAAGACGATAGTTACCGGATAAGGCGCAGCGGTCGGGCTGAACGG
GGGGTTCGTGCACACAGCCCAGCTTGGAGCGAACGACCTACACCGAACTGAGATACCTACAGCGTGAGCT
ATGAGAAAGCGCCACGCTTCCCGAAGGGAGAAAGGCGGACAGGTATCCGGTAAGCGGCAGGGTCGGAACA
GGAGAGCGCACGAGGGAGCTTCCAGGGGGAAACGCCTGGTATCTTTATAGTCCTGTCGGGTTTCGCCACC
TCTGACTTGAGCGTCGATTTTTGTGATGCTCGTCAGGGGGGCGGAGCCTATGGAAAAACGCCAGCAACGC
GGCCTTTTTACGGTTCCTGGCCTTTTGCTGGCCTTTTGCTCACATGTTCTTTCCTGCGTTATCCCCTGAT
TCTGTGGATAACCGTATTACCGCCTTTGAGTGAGCTGATACCGCTCGCCGCAGCCGAACGACCGAGCGCA
GCGAGTCAGTGAGCGAGGAAGCGGAAGAGCGCCCAATACGCAAACCGCCTCTCCCCGCGCGTTGGCCGAT
TCATTAATGCAGCTGGCACGACAGGTTTCCCGACTGGAAAGCGGGCAGTGAGCGCAACGCAATTAATGTG
AGTTAGCTCACTCATTAGGCACCCCAGGCTTTACACTTTATGCTTCCGGCTCGTATGTTGTGTGGAATTG
TGAGCGGATAACAATTTCACACAGGAAACAGCTATGACCATGATTACGCCAAGCGCGCAATTAACCCTCA
CTAAAGGGAACAAAAGCTGGAGCTGCAAGC
Features (pLannotate 1.2.2; 31 found; start..end, strand, type, name):
      5..231     +  promoter       RSV promoter: Rous sarcoma virus enhancer/promoter
    232..412     +  LTR            5' LTR (truncated): truncated 5' long terminal repeat (LTR) from HIV-1
    459..584     +  misc_feature   HIV-1 Ψ: packaging signal of human immunodeficiency virus type 1
    568..931     +  CDS            HIV-1 gag (fragment): gag protein from human immunodeficiency virus 1; gag
   1077..1310    +  misc_feature   RRE: The Rev response element (RRE) of HIV-1 allows for Rev-dependent mRNA export from the nucleus to the cytoplasm.
   1687..1713    +  CDS            Rev (fragment): human immunodeficiency virus 1 (HIV-1) Rev protein; rev; enhances nuclear export of unspliced and incompletely spliced viral mRNAs
   1720..1743    +  promoter       SV40 promoter (fragment): SV40 early promoter
   1744..1815    +  promoter       SV40 promoter (fragment): SV40 enhancer and early promoter
   1839..1974    +  rep_origin     SV40 ori: SV40 origin of replication
   2020..2616    +  CDS            PuroR (fragment): puromycin N-acetyltransferase; pac from Streptomyces; confers resistance to puromycin
   2665..2782    +  misc_feature   cPPT/CTS: central polypurine tract and central termination sequence of HIV-1
   2847..2913    +  CDS            small t antigen (fragment): SV40 (simian virus 40) small t antigen
   2920..4098    +  promoter       EF-1α promoter: strong constitutive promoter for human elongation factor EF-1α
   4115..4939    +  CDS            ZNF396 (fragment): ZN396_HUMAN - Also known as ZSCAN14. Experimental evidence at protein level: Swiss-Prot protein existence level 1. Isoform 1 and isoform 2 act as DNA-dependent transcriptional repressors. From Homo sapiens (Human).
   5135..5188    +  promoter       U6 promoter (fragment): RNA polymerase III promoter for human U6 snRNA
   5230..5818    +  misc_feature   WPRE: woodchuck hepatitis virus posttranscriptional regulatory element
   5869..5888    +  misc_feature   cPPT/CTS (fragment): central polypurine tract and central termination sequence of HIV-1
   5890..6123    +  LTR            3' LTR (ΔU3): self-inactivating 3' long terminal repeat (LTR) from HIV-1
   6201..6322    +  polyA_signal   SV40 poly(A) signal: SV40 polyadenylation signal
   6362..6497    +  rep_origin     SV40 ori: SV40 origin of replication
   6518..6536    -  promoter       T7 promoter: promoter for bacteriophage T7 RNA polymerase
   6544..6699    +  CDS            lacZα (fragment): LacZα fragment of β-galactosidase; lacZ fragment
   6704..7132    +  rep_origin     f1 ori (sequence partly withheld): f1 bacteriophage origin of replication; arrow indicates direction of (+) strand synthesis
   7185..7289    +  promoter       AmpR promoter: bla
   7290..8150    +  CDS            AmpR: β-lactamase; bla; confers resistance to ampicillin, carbenicillin, and related antibiotics
   8321..8909    +  rep_origin     ori: high-copy-number ColE1/pMB1/pBR322/pUC origin of replication
   9092..9184    +  CDS            lacI (fragment): lac repressor; lacI; The lac repressor binds to the lac operator to inhibit transcription in E. coli. This inhibition can be relieved by adding lactose or isopropyl-β-D-thiogalactopyranoside (IPTG).
   9197..9218    +  protein_bind   CAP binding site: CAP binding activates transcription in the presence of cAMP. E. coli catabolite activator protein
   9233..9263    +  promoter       lac promoter: promoter for the E. coli lac operon
   9271..9287    +  protein_bind   lac operator: The lac repressor binds to the lac operator to inhibit transcription in E. coli. This inhibition can be relieved by adding lactose or isopropyl-β-D-thiogalactopyranoside (IPTG). lac repressor encoded by lacI
   9332..9350    +  promoter       T3 promoter: promoter for bacteriophage T3 RNA polymerase
