[The description below was written by a language model from this plasmid's Addgene catalogue record and pLannotate feature annotations shown in this document.]
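Description:
TFORF2395 is a third-generation-style, self-inactivating lentiviral expression plasmid built on the pLX_TRC317 backbone and carrying the human transcription factor ZNF396 (also known as ZSCAN14), a zinc-finger protein annotated as a DNA-dependent transcriptional repressor. It belongs to a barcoded transcription factor ORF collection: each member pairs a synthesized ORF with a unique 24-bp barcode so that the factor responsible for a phenotype can be identified by sequencing in pooled overexpression screens. The barcode itself is not annotated in the feature table. The sequenced plasmid is 9,373 nt, consistent with the stated backbone plus an insert of about 1.1 kb. In bacteria it is maintained through a high-copy ColE1/pUC-type origin with ampicillin resistance, and an f1 origin is also present. The record warns of possible recombination, as is typical of LTR-containing plasmids.

The viral genome is transcribed from an RSV promoter fused to a truncated HIV-1 5' LTR, followed by the Ψ packaging signal with a partial gag sequence, the RRE for Rev-dependent nuclear export, a cPPT/CTS element that aids nuclear import, and a ΔU3 3' LTR that inactivates LTR promoter activity after integration, with an SV40 polyadenylation signal downstream. Two expression units lie between the LTRs. An SV40 early promoter drives puromycin N-acetyltransferase for selecting transduced mammalian cells, and a strong constitutive EF-1α promoter drives the ZNF396 ORF. A WPRE downstream of the ORF enhances transcript stability and expression. A short U6 promoter fragment between the ORF and WPRE, and the lac, T7 and T3 elements outside the LTRs, appear to be backbone remnants. The construct is intended for producing lentivirus to overexpress ZNF396 stably, for example in directed differentiation screens.
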