Addgene plasmid #142063: TFORF2395
Purpose: Lentiviral vector for overexpressing transcription factor ORFs with unique 24-bp barcodes. Barcodes facilitate identification of transcription factors in pooled screens.
Depositing lab: Feng Zhang. Depositing organization: Broad Institute. Publication: A transcription factor atlas of directed differentiation. Joung J, Ma S, Tay T, Geiger-Schuller KR, Kirchgatterer PC, Verdine VK, Guo B, Arias-Garcia MA, Allen WE, Singh A, Kuksenko O, Abudayyeh OO, Gootenberg JS, Fu Z, Macrae RK, Buenrostro JD, Regev A, Zhang F. Cell. 2023 Jan 5;186(1):209-229.e26. doi: 10.1016/j.cell.2022.11.026. PubMed 36608654.
Backbone
  Vector backbone: pLX_TRC317
  Backbone manufacturer: Broad Institute Genetic Perturbation Platform
  Backbone size w/o insert (bp): 8264
  Vector type: Mammalian Expression, Lentiviral
  Selectable markers: Puromycin
Growth in bacteria
  Bacterial resistance: Ampicillin, 100 μg/mL
  Growth temperature: 37°C
  Growth strain: NEB Stable
  Copy number: High Copy
Gene/Insert
  Gene/Insert name: ZNF396
  Species: H. sapiens (human)
  Insert size (bp): 1109
  Entrez Gene: ZNF396 (a.k.a. ZSCAN14)
  Promoter: EF1a
  Cloning method: Unknown
  Sequencing primers: 5′ GGGTGGAGACTGAAGTTAGGCCAG; 3′ CACATAGCGTAAAAGGAGCAACATAG
Terms and licenses: Academic/Nonprofit Terms; Industry Terms: Not Available to Industry
Depositor comments: NM_001322290,NM_001322286,XM_006722432,XM_017025688,XM_017025687,ENST00000589332 . The transcription factor ORF portion of this plasmid was synthesized by Genewiz. Please test multiple small colonies in case of plasmid recombination. To make this collection available in a timely manner, a portion of this collection was not fully sequenced by Addgene. If an Addgene verified full plasmid sequence is not available, please contact us prior to placing an order to request the full sequence.
How to cite: TFORF2395 was a gift from Feng Zhang (Addgene plasmid # 142063 ; http://n2t.net/addgene:142063 ; RRID:Addgene_142063)
