>Addgene plasmid #142063 | TFORF2395 | depositor partial sequence | sequence record 278326 | Insert
ACCGCCACCATGTCTGCAAAATTGGGAAAGTCATCATCACTCCTAACACAAACTTCAGAGGAGTGTAATG
GGATTCTGACAGAGAAGATGGAAGAGGAAGAGCAGACCTGTGATCCAGACTCTAGCCTCCACTGGAGCAG
CAGCTACAGCCCAGAGACCTTCCGCCAGCAATTCAGGCAGTTTGGCTACCAGGATTCACCTGGGCCCCAT
GAGGCTCTGAGCCGGCTCTGGGAACTTTGTCATCTCTGGCTGAGGCCGGAAGTGCACACCAAGGAGCAGA
TCCTGGAGCTGCTGGTGCTGGAGCAGTTCCTGGCCATCCTCCCAAAAGAGCTTCAGGCCTGGGTGCAGAA
GCATCATCCAGAGAATGGAGAGGAAACTGTGACTATGCTGGAGGATGTGGAGAGAGAGCTTGATGGACCA
AAGCAGATCTTTTTTGGACGAAGGAAGGACATGATTGCAGAGAAGCTAGCACCTTCAGAAATCACTGAGG
AATTGCCAAGTAGCCAGCTCATGCCCGTGAAGAAGCAGCTCCAGGGAGCATCATGGGAGCTTCAGTCCTT
AAGACCACATGATGAAGACATCAAAACTACAAATGTGAAATCTGCTTCAAGGCAAAAGACTTCTTTAGGC
ATAGAACTGCATTGCAATGTTTCCAATATCCTTCATATGAATGGCTCCCAGAGTTCCACATATAGAGGAA
CCTATGAACAAGATGGTAGGTTTGAAAAGAGACAAGGAAACCCTTCTTGGAAAAAACAACAGAAATGTGA
TGAATGTGGCAAAATCTTTAGTCAGAGCTCAGCCCTTATTTTACATCAGAGAATCCACAGTGGAAAGAAA
CCTTATGCATGTGACGAGTGTGCAAAGGCATTCAGCCGAAGCGCAATTCTGATTCAGCATCGACGAACCC
ATACTGGTGAGAAGCCCTACAAGTGTCATGACTGTGGCAAAGCCTTTAGTCAGAGCTCAAATCTTTTTAG
ACATAGGAAAAGACACATTAGAAAAAAAGTCCCATAGTAATGAACTAGTCCGTAACTTGAAAGTATTTCG
ATTTCTTGGCTTTATATATCTTGTGGAAAGGACGAGAAACCACAATGTGCGGGAGTCCC
