>Addgene plasmid #142063 | TFORF2395 | depositor partial sequence | sequence record 278327 | Barcode
GAAACCACAATGTGCGGGAGTCCC
